>Addgene plasmid #126623 | pcDNA3-LumiScarlet | addgene full sequence | sequence record 247875 | Addgene NGS Result
GTGATGCGGTTTTGGCAGTACATCAATGGGCGTGGATAGCGGTTTGACTCACGGGGATTTCCAAGTCTCC
ACCCCATTGACGTCAATGGGAGTTTGTTTTGGCACCAAAATCAACGGGACTTTCCAAAATGTCGTAACAA
CTCCGCCCCATTGACGCAAATGGGCGGTAGGCGTGTACGGTGGGAGGTCTATATAAGCAGAGCTCTCTGG
CTAACTAGAGAACCCACTGCTTACTGGCTTATCGAAATTAATACGACTCACTATAGGGAGACCCAAGCTT
GCCGCCACCATGGTGAGCAAGGGCGAGGCAGTGATCAAGGAGTTCATGCGGTTCAAGGTGCACATGGAGG
GCTCCATGAACGGCCACGAGTTCGAGATCGAGGGCGAGGGCGAGGGCCGCCCCTACGAGGGCACCCAGAC
CGCCAAGCTGAAGGTGACCAAGGGTGGCCCCCTGCCCTTCTCCTGGGACATCCTGTCCCCTCAGTTCATG
TACGGCTCCAGGGCCTTCATCAAGCACCCCGCCGACATCCCCGACTACTATAAGCAGTCCTTCCCCGAGG
GCTTCAAGTGGGAGCGCGTGATGAACTTCGAGGACGGCGGCGCCGTGACCGTGACCCAGGACACCTCCCT
GGAGGACGGCACCCTGATCTACAAGGTGAAGCTCCGCGGCACCAACTTCCCTCCTGACGGCCCCGTAATG
CAGAAGAAGACAATGGGCTGGGAAGCGTCCACCGAGCGGTTGTACCCCGAGGACGGCGTGCTGAAGGGCG
ACATTAAGATGGCCCTGCGCCTGAAGGACGGCGGCCGCTACCTGGCGGACTTCAAGACCACCTACAAGGC
CAAGAAGCCCGTGCAGATGCCCGGCGCCTACAACGTCGACCGCAAGTTGGACATCACCTCCCACAACGAG
GACTACACCGTGGTGGAACAGTACGAACGCTCCGAGGGCCGCCACTCCACCGGAAAGACTCTCGGGGATT
TTGTTGGGGACTGGCGACAGACAGCCGGCTACAACCAGGCTCAAGTCCTTGAACAGGGAGGTTTGACCAG
TTTGTTTCAGAACCTCGGGGTGTCCGTAACTCCAATCCAAAGGATTGTCCTGAGCGGTGAAAATGGGCTG
AAGATCGATATCCATGTCATCATCCCGTATGAAGGTCTGAGCTGCGACCAAATGGCCCAGATCGAAAAAA
TTTTTAAGGTGGTATACCCTGTGGATGATCATCACTTTAAGGCGATCCTGCACTATGGCACACTGGTAAT
CGACGGGGTTACGCCGAACATGATCGACTATTTCGGACAGCCGTATGAAGGCATCGCCAAGTTCGACGGC
AAAAAGATCACAGTAACAGGGACCCTGTGGAACGGCAACACAATTATCGACGAGCGCCTGATCAACCCCG
ACGGCTCCCTGCTGTTCCGAGTAACCATTAACGGAGTGACCGGCTGGCGTCTGCATGAACGCATTCTGGC
GTAACTCGAGCATGCATCTAGAGGGCCCTATTCTATAGTGTCACCTAAATGCTAGAGCTCGCTGATCAGC
CTCGACTGTGCCTTCTAGTTGCCAGCCATCTGTTGTTTGCCCCTCCCCCGTGCCTTCCTTGACCCTGGAA
GGTGCCACTCCCACTGTCCTTTCCTAATAAAATGAGGAAATTGCATCGCATTGTCTGAGTAGGTGTCATT
CTATTCTGGGGGGTGGGGTGGGGCAGGACAGCAAGGGGGAGGATTGGGAAGACAATAGCAGGCATGCTGG
GGATGCGGTGGGCTCTATGGCTTCTGAGGCGGAAAGAACCAGCTGGGGCTCTAGGGGGTATCCCC
[124 nt withheld, positions 1816-1939]
C
[91 nt withheld, positions 1941-2031]
A
[49 nt withheld, positions 2033-2081]
CCTTTGACGTTGGAGTCCACGTTCTTT
[37 nt withheld, positions 2109-2145]
ACCCTATCTCGGTCTATTCTTTTGATTTATAAGGGATTTTGCCGATTTCGGCCTATTGGTTAAAAAATGA
GCTGATTTAACAAAAATTTAACGCGAATTAATTCTGTGGAATGTGTGTCAGTTAGGGTGTGGAAAGTCCC
CAGGCTCCCCAGCAGGCAGAAGTATGCAAAGCATGCATCTCAATTAGTCAGCAACCAGGTGTGGAAAGTC
CCCAGGCTCCCCAGCAGGCAGAAGTATGCAAAGCATGCATCTCAATTAGTCAGCAACCATAGTCCCGCCC
CTAACTCCGCCCATCCCGCCCCTAACTCCGCCCAGTTCCGCCCATTCTCCGCCCCATGGCTGACTAATTT
TTTTTATTTATGCAGAGGCCGAGGCCGCCTCTGCCTCTGAGCTATTCCAGAAGTAGTGAGGAGGCTTTTT
TGGAGGCCTAGGCTTTTGCAAAAAGCTCCCGGGAGCTTGTATATCCATTTTCGGATCTGATCAAGAGACA
GGATGAGGATCGTTTCGCATGATTGAACAAGATGGATTGCACGCAGGTTCTCCGGCCGCTTGGGTGGAGA
GGCTATTCGGCTATGACTGGGCACAACAGACAATCGGCTGCTCTGATGCCGCCGTGTTCCGGCTGTCAGC
GCAGGGGCGCCCGGTTCTTTTTGTCAAGACCGACCTGTCCGGTGCCCTGAATGAACTGCAGGACGAGGCA
GCGCGGCTATCGTGGCTGGCCACGACGGGCGTTCCTTGCGCAGCTGTGCTCGACGTTGTCACTGAAGCGG
GAAGGGACTGGCTGCTATTGGGCGAAGTGCCGGGGCAGGATCTCCTGTCATCTCACCTTGCTCCTGCCGA
GAAAGTATCCATCATGGCTGATGCAATGCGGCGGCTGCATACGCTTGATCCGGCTACCTGCCCATTCGAC
CACCAAGCGAAACATCGCATCGAGCGAGCACGTACTCGGATGGAAGCCGGTCTTGTCGATCAGGATGATC
TGGACGAAGAGCATCAGGGGCTCGCGCCAGCCGAACTGTTCGCCAGGCTCAAGGCGCGCATGCCCGACGG
CGAGGATCTCGTCGTGACCCATGGCGATGCCTGCTTGCCGAATATCATGGTGGAAAATGGCCGCTTTTCT
GGATTCATCGACTGTGGCCGGCTGGGTGTGGCGGACCGCTATCAGGACATAGCGTTGGCTACCCGTGATA
TTGCTGAAGAGCTTGGCGGCGAATGGGCTGACCGCTTCCTCGTGCTTTACGGTATCGCCGCTCCCGATTC
GCAGCGCATCGCCTTCTATCGCCTTCTTGACGAGTTCTTCTGAGCGGGACTCTGGGGTTCGAAATGACCG
ACCAAGCGACGCCCAACCTGCCATCACGAGATTTCGATTCCACCGCCGCCTTCTATGAAAGGTTGGGCTT
CGGAATCGTTTTCCGGGACGCCGGCTGGATGATCCTCCAGCGCGGGGATCTCATGCTGGAGTTCTTCGCC
CACCCCAACTTGTTTATTGCAGCTTATAATGGTTACAAATAAAGCAATAGCATCACAAATTTCACAAATA
AAGCATTTTTTTCACTGCATTCTAGTTGTGGTTTGTCCAAACTCATCAATGTATCTTATCATGTCTGTAT
ACCGTCGACCTCTAGCTAGAGCTTGGCGTAATCATGGTCATAGCTGTTTCCTGTGTGAAATTGTTATCCG
CTCACAATTCCACACAACATACGAGCCGGAAGCATAAAGTGTAAAGCCTGGGGTGCCTAATGAGTGAGCT
AACTCACATTAATTGCGTTGCGCTCACTGCCCGCTTTCCAGTCGGGAAACCTGTCGTGCCAGCTGCATTA
ATGAATCGGCCAACGCGCGGGGAGAGGCGGTTTGCGTATTGGGCGCTCTTCCGCTTCCTCGCTCACTGAC
TCGCTGCGCTCGGTCGTTCGGCTGCGGCGAGCGGTATCAGCTCACTCAAAGGCGGTAATACGGTTATCCA
CAGAATCAGGGGATAACGCAGGAAAGAACATGTGAGCAAAAGGCCAGCAAAAGGCCAGGAACCGTAAAAA
GGCCGCGTTGCTGGCGTTTTTCCATAGGCTCCGCCCCCCTGACGAGCATCACAAAAATCGACGCTCAAGT
CAGAGGTGGCGAAACCCGACAGGACTATAAAGATACCAGGCGTTTCCCCCTGGAAGCTCCCTCGTGCGCT
CTCCTGTTCCGACCCTGCCGCTTACCGGATACCTGTCCGCCTTTCTCCCTTCGGGAAGCGTGGCGCTTTC
TCATAGCTCACGCTGTAGGTATCTCAGTTCGGTGTAGGTCGTTCGCTCCAAGCTGGGCTGTGTGCACGAA
CCCCCCGTTCAGCCCGACCGCTGCGCCTTATCCGGTAACTATCGTCTTGAGTCCAACCCGGTAAGACACG
ACTTATCGCCACTGGCAGCAGCCACTGGTAACAGGATTAGCAGAGCGAGGTATGTAGGCGGTGCTACAGA
GTTCTTGAAGTGGTGGCCTAACTACGGCTACACTAGAAGAACAGTATTTGGTATCTGCGCTCTGCTGAAG
CCAGTTACCTTCGGAAAAAGAGTTGGTAGCTCTTGATCCGGCAAACAAACCACCGCTGGTAGCGGTGGTT
TTTTTGTTTGCAAGCAGCAGATTACGCGCAGAAAAAAAGGATCTCAAGAAGATCCTTTGATCTTTTCTAC
GGGGTCTGACGCTCAGTGGAACGAAAACTCACGTTAAGGGATTTTGGTCATGAGATTATCAAAAAGGATC
TTCACCTAGATCCTTTTAAATTAAAAATGAAGTTTTAAATCAATCTAAAGTATATATGAGTAAACTTGGT
CTGACAGTTACCAATGCTTAATCAGTGAGGCACCTATCTCAGCGATCTGTCTATTTCGTTCATCCATAGT
TGCCTGACTCCCCGTCGTGTAGATAACTACGATACGGGAGGGCTTACCATCTGGCCCCAGTGCTGCAATG
ATACCGCGAGACCCACGCTCACCGGCTCCAGATTTATCAGCAATAAACCAGCCAGCCGGAAGGGCCGAGC
GCAGAAGTGGTCCTGCAACTTTATCCGCCTCCATCCAGTCTATTAATTGTTGCCGGGAAGCTAGAGTAAG
TAGTTCGCCAGTTAATAGTTTGCGCAACGTTGTTGCCATTGCTACAGGCATCGTGGTGTCACGCTCGTCG
TTTGGTATGGCTTCATTCAGCTCCGGTTCCCAACGATCAAGGCGAGTTACATGATCCCCCATGTTGTGCA
AAAAAGCGGTTAGCTCCTTCGGTCCTCCGATCGTTGTCAGAAGTAAGTTGGCCGCAGTGTTATCACTCAT
GGTTATGGCAGCACTGCATAATTCTCTTACTGTCATGCCATCCGTAAGATGCTTTTCTGTGACTGGTGAG
TACTCAACCAAGTCATTCTGAGAATAGTGTATGCGGCGACCGAGTTGCTCTTGCCCGGCGTCAATACGGG
ATAATACCGCGCCACATAGCAGAACTTTAAAAGTGCTCATCATTGGAAAACGTTCTTCGGGGCGAAAACT
CTCAAGGATCTTACCGCTGTTGAGATCCAGTTCGATGTAACCCACTCGTGCACCCAACTGATCTTCAGCA
TCTTTTACTTTCACCAGCGTTTCTGGGTGAGCAAAAACAGGAAGGCAAAATGCCGCAAAAAAGGGAATAA
GGGCGACACGGAAATGTTGAATACTCATACTCTTCCTTTTTCAATATTATTGAAGCATTTATCAGGGTTA
TTGTCTCATGAGCGGATACATATTTGAATGTATTTAGAAAAATAAACAAATAGGGGTTCCGCGCACATTT
CCCCGAAAAGTGCCACCTGACGTCGACGGATCGGGAGATCTCCCGATCCCCTATGGTGCACTCTCAGTAC
AATCTGCTCTGATGCCGCATAGTTAAGCCAGTATCTGCTCCCTGCTTGTGTGTTGGAGGTCGCTGAGTAG
TGCGCGAGCAAAATTTAAGCTACAACAAGGCAAGGCTTGACCGACAATTGCATGAAGAATCTGCTTAGGG
TTAGGCGTTTTGCGCTGCTTCGCGATGTACGGGCCAGATATACGCGTTGACATTGATTATTGACTAGTTA
TTAATAGTAATCAATTACGGGGTCATTAGTTCATAGCCCATATATGGAGTTCCGCGTTACATAACTTACG
GTAAATGGCCCGCCTGGCTGACCGCCCAACGACCCCCGCCCATTGACGTCAATAATGACGTATGTTCCCA
TAGTAACGCCAATAGGGACTTTCCATTGACGTCAATGGGTGGAGTATTTACGGTAAACTGCCCACTTGGC
AGTACATCAAGTGTATCATATGCCAAGTACGCCCCCTATTGACGTCAATGACGGTAAATGGCCCGCCTGG
CATTATGCCCAGTACATGACCTTATGGGACTTTCCTACTTGGCAGTACATCTACGTATTAGTCATCGCTA
TTACCATG
Features (pLannotate 1.2.2; 22 found; start..end, strand, type, name):
      1..204     +  promoter       CMV promoter: human cytomegalovirus (CMV) immediate early promoter
    200..233     +  LTR            5' LTR (truncated) (fragment): truncated 5' long terminal repeat (LTR) from HIV-1
    249..267     +  promoter       T7 promoter: promoter for bacteriophage T7 RNA polymerase
    290..964     +  CDS            mScarlet-I: mScarlet-I is a basic (constitutively fluorescent) red fluorescent protein published in 2016, derived from synthetic construct. It is reported to be a rapidly-maturing monomer with moderate acid sensitivity.
    977..1474    +  CDS            Nluc: NanoLuc® luciferase human codon-optimized
   1502..1520    -  promoter       SP6 promoter: promoter for bacteriophage SP6 RNA polymerase
   1546..1770    +  polyA_signal   bGH poly(A) signal: bovine growth hormone polyadenylation signal
   1774..1795    +  promoter       SV40 promoter (fragment): SV40 enhancer and early promoter
   1816..2244    +  rep_origin     f1 ori (sequence partly withheld): f1 bacteriophage origin of replication; arrow indicates direction of (+) strand synthesis
   2258..2587    +  promoter       SV40 promoter: SV40 enhancer and early promoter
   2654..3445    +  CDS            neo: KKA2_KLEPN - Also known as kan, nptII. Experimental evidence at protein level: Swiss-Prot protein existence level 1. Resistance to kanamycin, neomycin, paromomycin, ribostamycin, butirosin and gentamicin B. From Klebsiella pneumoniae.
   3469..3627    +  CDS            ble (fragment): BLE_KLEPN - Experimental evidence at protein level: Swiss-Prot protein existence level 1. Binding protein with a strong affinity to the bleomycin family of antibiotics. Binds to CL990; an antimitotic-antibiotic compound. From Klebsiella pneumoniae.
   3622..3743    +  polyA_signal   SV40 poly(A) signal: SV40 polyadenylation signal
   3816..3832    -  protein_bind   lac operator: The lac repressor binds to the lac operator to inhibit transcription in E. coli. This inhibition can be relieved by adding lactose or isopropyl-β-D-thiogalactopyranoside (IPTG). lac repressor encoded by lacI
   3840..3870    -  promoter       lac promoter: promoter for the E. coli lac operon
   3885..3906    -  protein_bind   CAP binding site: CAP binding activates transcription in the presence of cAMP. E. coli catabolite activator protein
   3919..4011    -  CDS            lacI (fragment): lac repressor; lacI; The lac repressor binds to the lac operator to inhibit transcription in E. coli. This inhibition can be relieved by adding lactose or isopropyl-β-D-thiogalactopyranoside (IPTG).
   4194..4782    -  rep_origin     ori: high-copy-number ColE1/pMB1/pBR322/pUC origin of replication
   4953..5813    -  CDS            AmpR: β-lactamase; bla; confers resistance to ampicillin, carbenicillin, and related antibiotics
   5814..5918    -  promoter       AmpR promoter: bla
   5977..6029    -  misc_feature   bom (fragment): basis of mobility region from pBR322
   6184..6563    +  enhancer       CMV enhancer: human cytomegalovirus immediate early enhancer
