[The description below was written by a language model from this plasmid's Addgene catalogue record and pLannotate feature annotations shown in this document.]
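Description:
pcDNA3-LumiScarlet is a mammalian expression plasmid built on the pcDNA3 backbone that encodes LumiScarlet, a synthetic fusion of the red fluorescent protein mScarlet-I to the engineered luciferase LumiLuc. The roughly 1.2 kb insert sits between HindIII and XhoI sites, downstream of the human CMV immediate-early enhancer/promoter and upstream of the bovine growth hormone polyadenylation signal. In the feature table the fusion appears as an mScarlet-I coding sequence followed closely by a region annotated as NanoLuc. This presumably reflects sequence similarity between LumiLuc and NanoLuc, though the record does not describe their relationship. T7 and SP6 promoters flank the insert, as is standard for pcDNA3, and can serve for in vitro transcription or as sequencing primer sites.

The fusion works by bioluminescence resonance energy transfer: energy from the luciferase reaction passes to the adjacent mScarlet-I acceptor, shifting the emitted light toward red. According to the record, the reporter belongs to a set of ATP-independent bioluminescent variants developed to improve in vivo imaging.

In bacteria the plasmid is maintained at high copy through a ColE1/pUC-type origin and selected with ampicillin via the β-lactamase gene. An f1 origin is also present. For mammalian cells, an SV40 early promoter drives the neomycin phosphotransferase gene, terminated by an SV40 poly(A) signal, allowing G418 selection of stable transfectants. Short fragments annotated as HIV-1 LTR, ble, lacI and bom appear to be backbone remnants or annotation matches rather than functional elements. The sequenced record is 6,563 nt, slightly shorter than the catalogued total of 6,631 bp.
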