Addgene plasmid #126623: pcDNA3-LumiScarlet
Purpose: A BRET-based mScarlet-I-LumiLuc fusion for red-shifted bioluminescence emission
Depositing lab: Huiwang Ai. Depositing organization: University of Virginia. Publication: ATP-Independent Bioluminescent Reporter Variants To Improve in Vivo Imaging. Yeh HW, Xiong Y, Wu T, Chen M, Ji A, Li X, Ai HW. ACS Chem Biol. 2019 Apr 17. doi: 10.1021/acschembio.9b00150. PubMed 30969754.
Backbone
  Vector backbone: pcDNA3
  Backbone size w/o insert (bp): 5446
  Total vector size (bp): 6631
  Vector type: Mammalian Expression
  Selectable markers: Neomycin (select with G418)
Growth in bacteria
  Bacterial resistance: Ampicillin, 100 μg/mL
  Growth temperature: 37°C
  Growth strain: DH5alpha
  Copy number: High Copy
Gene/Insert
  Gene/Insert name: LumiScarlet
  Species: Synthetic
  Insert size (bp): 1185
  Promoter: CMV
  Cloning method: Restriction Enzyme; 5′ cloning site HindIII (not destroyed); 3′ cloning site XhoI (not destroyed)
  Sequencing primers: 5′ CGCAAATGGGCGGTAGGCGTG; 3′ ATTTAGGTGACACTATAG
Terms and licenses: Academic/Nonprofit Terms; Industry Terms: Not Available to Industry
How to cite: pcDNA3-LumiScarlet was a gift from Huiwang Ai (Addgene plasmid # 126623 ; http://n2t.net/addgene:126623 ; RRID:Addgene_126623)
