>Addgene plasmid #126623 | pcDNA3-LumiScarlet | depositor partial sequence | sequence record 242368 | pcDNA3-LumiScarlet sequence 1185 bps
ATGGTGAGCAAGGGCGAGGCAGTGATCAAGGAGTTCATGCGGTTCAAGGTGCACATGGAGGGCTCCATGA
ACGGCCACGAGTTCGAGATCGAGGGCGAGGGCGAGGGCCGCCCCTACGAGGGCACCCAGACCGCCAAGCT
GAAGGTGACCAAGGGTGGCCCCCTGCCCTTCTCCTGGGACATCCTGTCCCCTCAGTTCATGTACGGCTCC
AGGGCCTTCATCAAGCACCCCGCCGACATCCCCGACTACTATAAGCAGTCCTTCCCCGAGGGCTTCAAGT
GGGAGCGCGTGATGAACTTCGAGGACGGCGGCGCCGTGACCGTGACCCAGGACACCTCCCTGGAGGACGG
CACCCTGATCTACAAGGTGAAGCTCCGCGGCACCAACTTCCCTCCTGACGGCCCCGTAATGCAGAAGAAG
ACAATGGGCTGGGAAGCGTCCACCGAGCGGTTGTACCCCGAGGACGGCGTGCTGAAGGGCGACATTAAGA
TGGCCCTGCGCCTGAAGGACGGCGGCCGCTACCTGGCGGACTTCAAGACCACCTACAAGGCCAAGAAGCC
CGTGCAGATGCCCGGCGCCTACAACGTCGACCGCAAGTTGGACATCACCTCCCACAACGAGGACTACACC
GTGGTGGAACAGTACGAACGCTCCGAGGGCCGCCACTCCACCGGAAAGACTCTCGGGGATTTTGTTGGGG
ACTGGCGACAGACAGCCGGCTACAACCAGGCTCAAGTCCTTGAACAGGGAGGTTTGACCAGTTTGTTTCA
GAACCTCGGGGTGTCCGTAACTCCAATCCAAAGGATTGTCCTGAGCGGTGAAAATGGGCTGAAGATCGAT
ATCCATGTCATCATCCCGTATGAAGGTCTGAGCTGCGACCAAATGGCCCAGATCGAAAAAATTTTTAAGG
TGGTATACCCTGTGGATGATCATCACTTTAAGGCGATCCTGCACTATGGCACACTGGTAATCGACGGGGT
TACGCCGAACATGATCGACTATTTCGGACAGCCGTATGAAGGCATCGCCAAGTTCGACGGCAAAAAGATC
ACAGTAACAGGGACCCTGTGGAACGGCAACACAATTATCGACGAGCGCCTGATCAACCCCGACGGCTCCC
TGCTGTTCCGAGTAACCATTAACGGAGTGACCGGCTGGCGTCTGCATGAACGCATTCTGGCGTAA
